>Addgene plasmid #11098 | p152 pWZL-EGFP RanBP10 | addgene partial sequence | sequence record 18036 | EGFP-C 5'-CATGGTCCTGCTGGAGTTCGTG-3'
TCTCGGCATGGACGAGCTGTACAAGTCCGGCCGGACTCAGATCTCGAGCTCAAGCTTCGAATTCTGCAGT
CGACGGTACCGCGGAATGGCGGCGGCGACGGCAGACCCGGGAGCTGGGAACCCGCAGGCTGGGGACTCCT
CCGGTGGGGACTCCGGGGGCGGGCTACCGTCACCTGGAGAGCAGGAACTGAGTCGGCGCCTGCAGCGCTT
GTACCCTGCGGTTAATCAGCACGAGACGCCGCTGCCGCGCTCCTGGAGCCCCAAGGACAAGTACAACTAC
ATCGGCTTCTCCCAGGGAAACCTCCGTGTCCATTACAAAGGTCATGGCAAAAATCACAAAGATGCAGCCT
CTGTACGTGCCACCCACCCCATCCCAGCAGCCTGTGGTATTTACTATTTTGAAGTAAAGATTGTCAGCAA
AGGAAGAGATGGGTACATGGGAATTGGACTCTCAGCGCAAGGCGTTAACATGAACAGACTGCCTGGTTGG
GACAAGCATTCCTATGGTTACCATGGCGATGATGGGCATTCCTTCTGCTCCTCTGGGACAGGCCAGCCTT
ATGGTCCCACATTCACCACAGGGGATGTGATCGGCTGTTGTGTCAACCTCATCAATGGCACCTGCTTCTA
CACCAAGAATGGCCACAGCCTTGGTATCGCCTTCACAGATCTCCCGGCCAACCTCTACCCCACTGTCGGC
CTACAGACACCTGGGGAGATTGTGGATGCCAACTTTGGGCAGCAGCCCTTCCTGTTCGACATTG
