[The description below was written by a language model from this plasmid's Addgene catalogue record.]
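Description:
p152 pWZL-EGFP RanBP10 is a retroviral mammalian expression plasmid built on the pWZL Blast backbone (about 5.1 kb without insert). It carries a roughly 2 kb insert encoding mouse RanBP10 (Ran-binding protein 10, Entrez symbol Ranbp10), introduced by restriction enzyme cloning. EGFP is fused to the N terminus of RanBP10, so the product is a fluorescent EGFP-RanBP10 fusion protein. In bacteria the plasmid is maintained at high copy number under ampicillin selection, and in mammalian cells the backbone provides blasticidin resistance for selecting stably transduced populations.

No feature table accompanies the record, so the promoter and other regulatory elements are not explicitly stated. Vectors of the pWZL family are generally Moloney murine leukemia virus-derived designs in which the long terminal repeats flank a packaging signal, the cloned gene and the drug-resistance marker. The 5′ LTR typically drives a transcript that serves both as the packaged viral genome and as the expression message. Such plasmids lack the viral structural genes, which must be supplied by a packaging cell line to produce replication-defective particles that integrate the cassette into dividing target cells.

The record does not spell out a specific purpose. The design nevertheless suits stable expression of tagged RanBP10 in mammalian cells, including those that are hard to transfect. The EGFP tag allows transduced cells to be identified, the subcellular localization of RanBP10 to be followed by fluorescence microscopy, and the fusion protein to be detected or recovered with GFP-directed reagents.
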