Addgene plasmid #11098: p152 pWZL-EGFP RanBP10
Depositing lab: Ramesh Shivdasani. Depositing organization: Dana-Farber Cancer Institute.
Backbone
  Vector backbone: pWZL Blast
  Backbone size w/o insert (bp): 5100
  Vector type: Mammalian Expression, Retroviral
  Selectable markers: Blasticidin
Growth in bacteria
  Bacterial resistance: Ampicillin, 100 μg/mL
  Growth temperature: 37°C
  Growth strain: DH5alpha
  Copy number: High Copy
Gene/Insert
  Gene/Insert name: RanBP10
  Species: M. musculus (mouse)
  Insert size (bp): 2000
  Entrez Gene: Ranbp10 (a.k.a. 4432417N03Rik)
  Tag / fusion protein: EGFP (N terminal on insert)
  Cloning method: Restriction Enzyme
  Sequencing primers: 5′ EGFP-C
Terms and licenses: Academic/Nonprofit Terms; Industry Terms: Not Available to Industry
How to cite: p152 pWZL-EGFP RanBP10 was a gift from Ramesh Shivdasani (Addgene plasmid # 11098 ; http://n2t.net/addgene:11098 ; RRID:Addgene_11098)
